>Addgene plasmid #82566 | pEMS1944 | depositor full sequence | sequence record 157013 | Full Sequence
ATGCATTTAGAATAAATTTTGTGTCGCCCTTATTCGACTCTTTTGGCGCGCCGAGTTTGAGTGTGTGTCT
GCCGCGTAATTGTATCCGGGACAGAAGGGACCTGTGTTTGTGCGCTGAATCAGGTGTCGCCGCCTTCGGT
GGTTCGGGGGCGTAAGGGAGGCTTCGGAGTTAGCGTGTTGGCTAAGGAGGGCTCTCTGGGTTCACAGTTG
ATAGCAATGCTTTAACCGTGTCCTCCCTCGGGTCCTCAGCGCGCCTGCTCGTCCGCAGCTCCCAGCGGGC
GGCCAGCCCCCCCCGCCCTGCGCGCGGCGAGCAGAGCTGGAGCGCGCCGCTGCCCTTCCGCACTTGGCTC
AGCGGGGCACGACACGGGCCGCCACGCGCTCAGCCTAGCATCACTCGCCTCTGACTGCGAGCGCCTCCAG
CTCCCCGGGCTGGGGCATGGATGCAGACGCGCCTTCGTACCACGCGCTCGCAGGCTGGGCAAGGGGCAGC
GCGTTGGGATCCGGCCAGTCGTCCGCTGAGCGCGGTTGGCTTGCAGGCTGGGACTTTTCGCGAGCCCTCT
GGGCGCTCGAGTTGCGAACTCTGACACCGGCACGTGGCCCCGCCCACTCTTCCCTCTTTGCGAGGCGTGT
CCCGCGCCCTTTCTGCCACCACCCACGTAGTCCCTGTGCTGTAGCGGAAAGCCTTAAAAAACGCGAGTTT
GGGGATCCTGAAAAAAAGTAAATAGGGTTGCTGGGCTGAATAACATCCCTCCTCTCAGGCTCCTGCTGAA
AGGGCCATTCATGATTTGCCTGGTTGAGCCTGTGGCGACTTTATTCTGACGAATCTGCCTTTGCCAGCAG
CATAACCTTGCCAAGTTGGCGTCTTGACCAGCAAGCAACTGTGCCCAAGGAAGCCTCTCTGTGGTGCCTC
AGACCTGAGAGGCCGAGTGCCTTTGAGCGCCTGAGGTAGATTGTGAGTTTCATGAAAACCGAGAAAGTCT
AAGTGTGCATGTGCGTAAGATATTTTATATATATATATCTCATATATATATGAGATATGTCTATATAACG
TGGACTGAATTGTTTATTGTTTATGTTTCGTGTCGAGCATAAATTCCAGAAGCTAAGATGCTTCCATAGC
ACACAAACGTTATGCGTTTAAACGTTGGAAATCAAAAATGCCATGTCAGGTCATTCTGTCCTTGTTCCAA
AGTGAGATTCAGAAATAGGTTGGGATTTTCTGCCCTTAGATAAGAAAACGGAAATTATATTTTACTGTAT
ATGTTATCAGTTAATGATAAATTAAAAAACTAATATACACTGCTGTTATTGTAAAATCCATATGCTCAAG
AATGTTCATGGATGGAGAGATCTTCAAATGCCATTTCAAAAAAGAAAATGCACTTTTCTTCTTTGCAGAT
TAGGAATTTGAACATATTCCCTGTGCAAAATGCAGGGAATATTTTCACAGCCTTTGTACCTGATTACCAT
ACTCTCTATTTATTTCTTATTTAAATTGCACTAGAAAACCTAAAGTAAATGAAATGTAACATAATAAAGA
AAAGAGAATTTAGACATTTACTTTAAAAGCTTTATTTCTCAAAGGTCAAGCTTCAGTTTCAAGCTACTGT
TTGATGATGCATATGTAAATTCTTGGTAAAAACTTGATCATTAGCAATTAAAACAACTTTTTTCTTTTAT
TATATAAAAATGTTTAAAATTGTTTCACCACATCCTTGTCCTTAAAATGGTGTAAACTGACCATTGTGTA
AGGTTTTTGTCAGATTTTTGGATAGAAAAGGAGTATATATTATGTGTAGATATGTCCATGTTTATTGTTT
CTCTAATCTATCTATTTTTGTCCACATTAAATACTGATTATTGAATTTCTCACAGCTCTACACAGTAAGG
GTGTTCCATAATGTAAAACAAGTTTATTCAATCATCATATGAATAGTTGAAATACACTTTTGGAGTTTGA
AATGATAAAAGCAAGAAATCAGTGTTGTGAACACTTGAAGAGGCTTCATGGAGACAGGTGGTACAATTTA
TACAGGTTATTTTATAAGTGGGCTAATAGTTGATGTCTATTTTTCACAAAAGAACCAGATGAAGTTTATA
ACTTAATGACCTCATTTCTGAATCCAGGTGTGTCATAAATAGAGCATATGATGCAAATTATGTTACCTAT
TGAGAACAGAGTAAACAAATTTATACAAAGCAGGCTGTTTCCATTATCTTAACATCACTTCTTGATTTAC
TAAGCCTATACAGGCACCAAGCTGCTTTATAACCTGCAATCACCTGGAACCCCGTGGAACTCTGCAGTTG
ATGACCCTCCCTCTTTTGGCCTTTCCTTTCCCCCAGTGTGCTGCACTTAGGAGCAGAAGATACATTTATA
AAATTTCGTTAAAATTATTACCACAGTTATTTCACAATTGTTACTAAAATACTTCTTAGTGCAAGTGGAA
CAAAAGGAAGGAAGGACCAAAGCCTTCAAAATGTTCAATGATAAGCTTAAAGCTGCCATTCTTTCTGTGC
ATTGTGGGGAAAAGGAGGAGGAGTTTGTGCTGAGTTCCTGTGATGACTAATGAAATTTTTATTCTTTTCA
ATAAGAGCTTTAACAATTAGGCTGTGTTATAATGAAATGCCCATTTGTCCAAAGTCTGATTCCTGGTCCA
TAAATACCTCTTTGTCAGAGGTACATCCCTAAAATATGCCTTTGTCTTGAGTGGAATGCAACCAGAGGCG
TTTAGTGCAAGGAGTCTCAGTAAAGCAGCCTGAAATAAACAATGGGGCTTCAGAAAAGCTGAAATGAAAA
TGTATATGTATATGTTTTTCTGTACCATGTGCTATTCATTACCTGACTAAAAGATTATCTACAACAATAG
GGAGTAAAATTTCACACTTAAATATGATCATAGAGGAATGTTTAAAGAATCCAAATTAATGAAAGACATT
TTACATTCTCAGTAACAGTGTAAAGGACATCTGGAAACTACCTTTTTTGTTGTATATTTTTAAAGGATTT
TAGTTCAAAACTAACTAATGATTTTAAATAGTTTGTACTTTCCTAGAAATACTTTACGCGTCCCCGAGTC
GAATAAGGGCGACACCCCTCAATTAGCCCGGGCGAAAGGCCCAGTCTTTCGACTGAGCCTTTCGTTTTAT
TTGATGCCTGGCAGTTCCCTACTCTCGCATGGGGAGTCCCCACACTACCATCGGCGCTACGGCGTTTCAC
TTCTGAGTTCGGCATGGGGTCAGGTGGGACCACCGCGCTACTGCCGCCAGGCAAACAAGGGGTGTTATGA
GCCATATTCAGGTATAAATGGGCTCGCGATAATGTTCAGAATTGGTTAATTGGTTGTAACACTGACCCCT
ATTTGTTTATTTTTCTAAATACATTCAAATATGTATCCGCTCATGAGACAATAACCCTGATAAATGCTTC
AATAATATTGAAAAAGGAAGAATATGAGTATTCAACATTTCCGTGTCGCCCTTATTCCCTTTTTTGCGGC
ATTTTGCCTTCCTGTTTTTGCTCACCCAGAAACGCTGGTGAAAGTAAAAGATGCTGAAGATCAGTTGGGT
GCACGAGTGGGTTACATCGAACTGGATCTCAACAGCGGTAAGATCCTTGAGAGTTTTCGCCCCGAAGAAC
GTTTTCCAATGATGAGCACTTTTAAAGTTCTGCTATGTGGCGCGGTATTATCCCGTATTGACGCCGGGCA
AGAGCAACTCGGTCGCCGCATACACTATTCTCAGAATGACTTGGTTGAGTACTCACCAGTCACAGAAAAG
CATCTTACGGATGGCATGACAGTAAGAGAATTATGCAGTGCTGCCATAACCATGAGTGATAACACTGCGG
CCAACTTACTTCTGACAACGATCGGAGGACCGAAGGAGCTAACCGCTTTTTTGCACAACATGGGGGATCA
TGTAACTCGCCTTGATCGTTGGGAACCGGAGCTGAATGAAGCCATACCAAACGACGAGCGTGACACCACG
ATGCCTGTAGCGATGGCAACAACGTTGCGCAAACTATTAACTGGCGAACTACTTACTCTAGCTTCCCGGC
AACAATTAATAGACTGGATGGAGGCGGATAAAGTTGCAGGACCACTTCTGCGCTCGGCCCTTCCGGCTGG
CTGGTTTATTGCTGATAAATCCGGAGCCGGTGAGCGTGGTTCTCGCGGTATCATCGCAGCGCTGGGGCCA
GATGGTAAGCCCTCCCGTATCGTAGTTATCTACACGACGGGGAGTCAGGCAACTATGGATGAACGAAATA
GACAGATCGCTGAGATAGGTGCCTCACTGATTAAGCATTGGTAAAGGAGGAAAAAAAAATGAGCCATATT
CAACGGGAAACGTCGAGGCCGCGATTAAATTCCAACATGGATGCTGATTTATATGGGTATAAATGGGCTC
GCGATAATGTCGGGCAATCAGGTGCGACAATCTATCGCTTGTATGGGAAGCCCGATGCGCCAGAGTTGTT
TCTGAAACATGGCAAAGGTAGCGTTGCCAATGATGTTACAGATGAGATGGTCAGACTAAACTGGCTGACG
GAATTTATGCCACTTCCGACCATCAAGCATTTTATCCGTACTCCTGATGATGCATGGTTACTCACCACTG
CGATCCCCGGAAAAACAGCGTTCCAGGTATTAGAAGAATATCCTGATTCAGGTGAAAATATTGTTGATGC
GCTGGCAGTGTGCACCTGTTTGTAATTGTCCTTTTAACAGCGATCGCGTATTTCGCCTCGCTCAGGCGCA
ATCACGAATGAATAACGGTTTGGTTGATGCGAGTGATTTTGATGACGAGCGTAATGGCTGGCCTGTTGAA
CAAGTCTGGAAAGAAATGCATAAACTTTTGCCATTCTCACCGGATTCAGTCGTCACTCATGGTGATTTCT
CACTTGATAACCTTATTTTTGACGAGGGGAAATTAATAGGTTGTATTGATGTTGGACGAGTCGGAATCGC
AGACCGATACCAGGATCTTGCCATCCTATGGAACTGCCTCGGTGAGTTTTCTCCTTCATTACAGAAACGG
CTTTTTCAAAAATATGGTATTGATAATCCTGATATGAATAAATTGCAGTTTCATTTGATGCTCGATGAGT
TTTTCTAAAGGAGGAAAAAAAAATGGAGAAAAAAATCACTGGATATACCACCGTTGATATATCCCAATGG
CATCGTAAAGAACATTTTGAGGCATTTCAGTCAGTTGCTCAATGTACCTATAACCAGACCGTTCAGCTGG
ATATTACGGCCTTTTTAAAGACCGTAAAGAAAAATAAGCACAAGTTTTATCCGGCCTTTATTCACATTCT
TGCCCGCCTGATGAATGCTCATCCGGAGTTCCGTATGGCAATGAAAGACGGTGAGCTGGTGATATGGGAT
AGTGTTCACCCTTGTTACACCGTTTTCCATGAGTGCACACGACGATTTCCGGCAGTTTCTACACATATAT
TCGCAAGATGTGGCGTGTTACGGTGAAAACCTGGCCTATTTCCCTAAAGGGTTTATTGAGAATATGTTTT
TCGTCAGCGCCAATCCCTGGGTGAGTTTCACCAGTTTTGATTTAAACGTGGCCAATATGGACAACTTCTT
CGCCCCCGTTTTCACTATGGGCAAATATTATACGCAAGGCGACAAGGTGCTGATGCCGCTGGCGATTCAG
GTTCATCATGCCGTCTGTGATGGCTTCCATGTCGGCAGAATGCTTAATGAATTACAACAGTACTGCGATG
AGTGGCAGGGCGGGGCGTAAACGCCGAGGAGGAAAAAAAAATGCGCTCACGCAACTGGTCCAGAACCTTG
ACCGAACGCAGCGGTGGTAACGGCGCAGTGGCGGTTTTCATGGCTTGTTATGACTGTTTTTTTGTACAGT
CTATGCCTCGGGCATCCAAGCAGCAAGCGCGTTACGCCGTGGGTCGATGTTTGATGTTATGGAGCAGCAA
CGATGTTACGCAGCAGGGCAGTCGCCCTAAAACAAAGTTAGGTGGCTCAAGTATGGGCATCATTCGCACA
TGTAGGCTCGGCCCTGACCAAGTCAAATCCATGCGGGCTGCTCTTGATCTTTTCGGTCGTGAGTTCGGTG
ACGTAGCCACCTACTCCCAACATCAGCCGGACTCCGATTACCTCGGGAACTTGCTCCGTAGTAAGACATT
CATCGCGCTTGCTGCCTTCGACCAAGAAGCGGTTGTTGGCGCTCTCGCGGCTTACGTTCTGCCCAAGTTT
GAGCAGCCGCGTAGTGAGATCTATATCTATGATCTCGCAGTCTCCGGCGAGCACCGGAGGCAGGGCATTG
CCACCGCGCTCATCAATCTCCTCAAGCATGAGGCCAACGCGCTTGGTGCTTATGTGATCTACGTGCAAGC
AGATTACGGTGACGATCCCGCAGTGGCTCTCTATACAAAGTTGGGCATACGGGAAGAAGTGATGCACTTT
GATATCGACCCAAGTACCGCCACCTAAGCAGAGCATTACGCTGACTTGACGGGACGGCGCAAGCTCATGA
CCAAAATCCCTTAACGTGAGTTACGCGCGCGTCGTTCCACTGAGCGTCAGACCCCGTAGAAAAGATCAAA
GGATCTTCTTGAGATCCTTTTTTTCTGCGCGTAATCTGCTGCTTGCAAACAAAAAAACCACCGCTACCAG
CGGTGGTTTGTTTGCCGGATCAAGAGCTACCAACTCTTTTTCCGAAGGTAACTGGCTTCAGCAGAGCGCA
GATACCAAATACTGTTCTTCTAGTGTAGCCGTAGTTAGCCCACCACTTCAAGAACTCTGTAGCACCGCCT
ACATACCTCGCTCTGCTAATCCTGTTACCAGTGGCTGCTGCCAGTGGCGATAAGTCGTGTCTTACCGGGT
TGGACTCAAGACGATAGTTACCGGATAAGGCGCAGCGGTCGGGCTGAACGGGGGGTTCGTGCACACAGCC
CAGCTTGGAGCGAACGACCTACACCGAACTGAGATACCTACAGCGTGAGCTATGAGAAAGCGCCACGCTT
CCCGAAGGGAGAAAGGCGGACAGGTATCCGGTAAGCGGCAGGGTCGGAACAGGAGAGCGCACGAGGGAGC
TTCCAGGGGGAAACGCCTGGTATCTTTATAGTCCTGTCGGGTTTCGCCACCTCTGACTTGAGCGTCGATT
TTTGTGATGCTCGTCAGGGGGGCGGAGCCTATGGAAAAACGCCAGCAACGCGGCCTTTTTACGGTTCCTG
GCCTTTTGCTGGCCTTTTGCTCACATGTTCTTTCCTGCGTTATCCCCTGATTCTGTGGATAACCGTATTA
CCGCCTTTGAGTGAGCTGATACCGCTCGCCGCAGCCGAACGACCGAGCGCAGCGAGTCAGTGAGCGAGGA
AGCGGAAGGCGAGAGTAGGGAACTGCCAGGCATCAAACTAAGCAGAAGGCCCCTGACGGATGGCCTTTTT
GCGTTTCTACAAACTCTTTCTGTGTTGTAAAACGACGGCCAGTCTTAAGCTCGGGCCCCCTGGGCGGTTC
TGATAACGAGTAATCGTTAATCCGCAAATAACGTAAAAACCCGCTTCGGCGGGTTTTTTTATGGGGGGAG
TTTAGGGAAAGAGCATTTGTCAGAATATTTAAGGGCGCCTGTCACTTTGCTTGATATATGAGAATTATTT
AACCTTATAAATGAGAAAAAAGCAACGCACTTTAAATAAGATACGTTGCTTTTTCGATTGATGAACACCT
ATAATTAAACTATTCATCTATTATTTATGATTTTTTGTATATACAATATTTCTAGTTTGTTAAAGAGAAT
TAAGAAAATAAATCTCGAAAATAATAAAGGGAAAATCAGTTTTTGATATCAAAATTATACATGTCAACGA
TAATACAAAATATAATACAAACTATAAGATGTTATCAGTATTTATT
Features (pLannotate 1.2.2; 13 found; start..end, strand, type, name):
   3113..3153    -  terminator     rrnB T1 terminator (fragment): transcription terminator T1 from the E. coli rrnB gene
   3155..3270    -  ncRNA          5S rRNA: Accession: RF00001 - 5S ribosomal RNA
   3301..3325    +  CDS            KanR (fragment): aminoglycoside phosphotransferase; aph(3')-Ia; confers resistance to kanamycin in bacteria or G418 (Geneticin®) in eukaryotes
   3355..3451    +  promoter       AmpR promoter (fragment): bla
   3454..4314    +  CDS            AmpR: β-lactamase; bla; confers resistance to ampicillin, carbenicillin, and related antibiotics
   4329..5118    +  CDS            KanR: aminoglycoside phosphotransferase; aph(3')-Ia; confers resistance to kanamycin in bacteria or G418 (Geneticin®) in eukaryotes
   5133..5423    +  CDS            CmR (fragment): chloramphenicol acetyltransferase; cat; confers resistance to chloramphenicol
   5428..5760    +  CDS            CmR (fragment): chloramphenicol acetyltransferase; cat; confers resistance to chloramphenicol
   5780..5851    -  CDS            int (fragment): INT2_ECOLX - Protein inferred from homology: Swiss-Prot protein existence level 3. Putative integrase believed to be involved in the insertion of antibiotic resistance genes into plasmids and transposons. From Escherichia coli.
   5934..6467    +  CDS            GmR: gentamycin acetyltransferase; aacC1; confers resistance to gentamycin
   6589..7177    +  rep_origin     ori: high-copy-number ColE1/pMB1/pBR322/pUC origin of replication
   7402..7419    +  terminator     rrnB T2 terminator (fragment): transcription terminator T2 from the E. coli rrnB gene
   7444..7463    -  CDS            lacZα (fragment): LacZα fragment of β-galactosidase; lacZ fragment
