[The description below was written by a language model from this plasmid's Addgene catalogue record and pLannotate feature annotations shown in this document.]
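Description:
pEMS1944 is a high-copy bacterial cloning plasmid from the Pleiades Promoter Project. It carries the human MiniPromoter Ple267, a 3,014 bp regulatory element designed from the UGT8 locus. The backbone is pJ248, and the record notes that the plasmid was commercially synthesized. The full sequence record is 7,886 nt. It replicates in E. coli from a ColE1/pUC-type origin, and the catalogue lists ampicillin as the selection.

The feature table annotates only backbone elements. The first roughly 3.1 kb has no annotated features, which fits the stated size of the MiniPromoter insert, although the table does not label it. Downstream lies an rrnB T1 terminator fragment with adjacent 5S rRNA sequence, and fragments of the rrnB T2 terminator and lacZα sit at the other end. These flanking terminators probably insulate the insert from read-through transcription in bacteria. Between them is an unusual run of resistance genes. An AmpR promoter fragment drives a complete β-lactamase gene, followed by a full-length kanamycin resistance gene, two chloramphenicol acetyltransferase fragments, a short integrase fragment and a gentamicin acetyltransferase gene. Only ampicillin is listed for selection, and the record does not say whether the other markers are functional.

No reporter, eukaryotic coding sequence, polyadenylation signal or viral element is annotated. The plasmid therefore appears to be a storage and source vector for the promoter rather than an expression construct. MiniPromoters of this kind are compact human regulatory sequences intended to restrict expression to particular cell types. Ple267 would typically be subcloned into reporter or gene-delivery vectors for testing, and the associated publication concerns such MiniPromoters in mouse and primate retina. The record does not state the expression pattern expected for Ple267.
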