Addgene plasmid #82566: pEMS1944
Purpose: High copy plasmid containing Ple267 (UGT8 MiniPromoter) insert.
Depositing lab: Elizabeth Simpson. Depositing organization: University of British Columbia. Publication: New MiniPromoter Ple345 (NEFL) Drives Strong and Specific Expression in Retinal Ganglion Cells of Mouse and Primate Retina. Simpson E, Korecki AJ, Fornes O, McGill TJ, Cueva-Vargas JL, Agostinone J, Farkas RA, Hickmott JW, Lam SL, Mathelier A, Renner LM, Stoddard J, Zhou M, Di Polo A, Neuringer M, Wasserman WW. Hum Gene Ther. 2018 Jul 31. doi: 10.1089/hum.2018.118. PubMed 30062914.
Backbone
  Vector backbone: pJ248
  Vector type: Pleiades Promoter Project [sic, Pleaides Plieades]
Growth in bacteria
  Bacterial resistance: Ampicillin, 100 μg/mL
  Growth temperature: 37°C
  Growth strain: DH5alpha
  Copy number: High Copy
Gene/Insert
  Gene/Insert name: Ple267 (alt name: UGT8 MiniPromoter)
  Species: H. sapiens (human)
  Insert size (bp): 3014
  Cloning method: Unknown
  Sequencing primers: 5′ rrnB-T1-term-F (5'-ACGAAAGGCTCAGTCGAAAG-3'); 3′ M13-F20
Resource information
  A portion of this plasmid was derived from a plasmid made by: Plasmid commercially synthesized by DNA2.0
Terms and licenses: Academic/Nonprofit Terms; Industry Terms
How to cite: pEMS1944 was a gift from Elizabeth Simpson (Addgene plasmid # 82566 ; http://n2t.net/addgene:82566 ; RRID:Addgene_82566)
