>Addgene plasmid #82566 | pEMS1944 | addgene partial sequence | sequence record 159138 | rrnB-T1-term-F 5'-ACGAAAGGCTCAGTCGAAAG-3'
TGAGGGGTGTCGCCCTTATTCGACTCGGGGACGCGTAAAGTATTTCTAGGAAAGTACAAACTATTTAAAA
TCATTAGTTAGTTTTGAACTAAAATCCTTTAAAAATATACAACAAAAAAGGTAGTTTCCAGATGTCCTTT
ACACTGTTACTGAGAATGTAAAATGTCTTTCATTAATTTGGATTCTTTAAACATTCCTCTATGATCATAT
TTAAGTGTGAAATTTTACTCCCTATTGTTGTAGATAATCTTTTAGTCAGGTAATGAATAGCACATGGTAC
AGAAAAACATATACATATACATTTTCATTTCAGCTTTTCTGAAGCCCCATTGTTTATTTCAGGCTGCTTT
ACTGAGACTCCTTGCACTAAACGCCTCTGGTTGCATTCCACTCAAGACAAAGGCATATTTTAGGGATGTA
CCTCTGACAAAGAGGTATTTATGGACCAGGAATCAGACTTTGGACAAATGGGCATTTCATTATAACACAG
CCTAATTGTTAAAGCTCTTATTGAAAAGAATAAAAATTTCATTAGTCATCACAGGAACTCAGCACAAACT
CCTCCTCCTTTTCCCCACAATGCACAGAAAGAATGGCAGCTTTAAGCTTATCATTGAACATTTTGAAGGC
TTTGGTCCTTCCTTCCTTTTGTTCCACTTGCACTAAGAAGTATTTTAGTAACAATTGTGAAATAACTGTG
GTAATAATTTTAACGAAATTTTATAAATGTATCTTCTGCTCCTAAGTGCAGCACACTGGGGGAAAGGAAA
GGCCAAAAGAGGGAGGGTCATCAACTGCAGAGTTCCACGGGGTTCCAGGTGATTGCAGGTTATAAAGCAG
CTTGGTGCCTGTATAGGCTTAGTAA
