>Addgene plasmid #82566 | pEMS1944 | addgene partial sequence | sequence record 159139 | M13-F20 5'-TGTAAAACGACGGCCAGT-3'
ACGAGTAATCGTTAATCCGCAAATAACGTAAAAACCCGCTTCGGCGGGTTTTTTTATGGGGGGAGTTTAG
GGAAAGAGCATTTGTCAGAATATTTAAGGGCGCCTGTCACTTTGCTTGATATATGAGAATTATTTAACCT
TATAAATGAGAAAAAAGCAACGCACTTTAAATAAGATACGTTGCTTTTTCGATTGATGAACACCTATAAT
TAAACTATTCATCTATTATTTATGATTTTTTGTATATACAATATTTCTAGTTTGTTAAAGAGAATTAAGA
AAATAAATCTCGAAAATAATAAAGGGAAAATCAGTTTTTGATATCAAAATTATACATGTCAACGATAATA
CAAAATATAATACAAACTATAAGATGTTATCAGTATTTATTATGCATTTAGAATAAATTTTGTGTCGCCC
TTATTCGACTCTTTTGGCGCGCCGAGTTTGAGTGTGTGTCTGCCGCGTAATTGTATCCGGGACAGAAGGG
ACCTGTGTTTGTGCGCTGAATCAGGTGTCGCCGCCTTCGGTGGTTCGGGGGCGTAAGGGAGGCTTCGGAG
TTAGCGTGTTGGCTAAGGAGGGCTCTCTGGGTTCACAGTTGATAGCAATGCTTTAACCGTGTCCTCCCTC
GGGTCCTCAGCGCGCCTGCTCGTCCGCAGCTCCCAGCGGGCGGCCAGCCCCCCCCGCCCTGCGCGCGGCG
AGCAGAGCTGGAGCGCGCCGCTGCCCTTCCGCACTTGGCTCAGCGGGGCACGACACGGGCCGCCACGCGC
TCAGCCTAGCATCACTCGCCTCTGACTGCGAGCGCCTCCAGCTCCCCGGGCTGGGGCATGGATGCAGACG
CGCCTTCGTACCACGCGCTCGCAGGCTGGGCAAGGGGCAGC
